>Addgene plasmid #217788 | HUHe variant click editor (CE1) - pCMV-T7-GuCV-nCas9-EcKlenow (JO1279) | addgene full sequence | sequence record 432851 | Addgene NGS Result
ACTGATCTTCAGCATCTTTTACTTTCACCAGCGTTTCTGGGTGAGCAAAAACAGGAAGGCAAAATGCCGC
AAAAAAGGGAATAAGGGCGACACGGAAATGTTGAATACTCATACTCTTCCTTTTTCAATATTATTGAAGC
ATTTATCAGGGTTATTGTCTCATGAGCGGATACATATTTGAATGTATTTAGAAAAATAAACAAATAGGGG
TTCCGCGCACATTTCCCCGAAAAGTGCCACCTGACGTCGACGGATCGGGAGATCGATCTCCCGATCCCCT
AGGGTCGACTCTCAGTACAATCTGCTCTGATGCCGCATAGTTAAGCCAGTATCTGCTCCCTGCTTGTGTG
TTGGAGGTCGCTGAGTAGTGCGCGAGCAAAATTTAAGCTACAACAAGGCAAGGCTTGACCGACAATTGCA
TGAAGAATCTGCTTAGGGTTAGGCGTTTTGCGCTGCTTCGCGATGTACGGGCCAGATATACGCGTTGACA
TTGATTATTGACTAGTTATTAATAGTAATCAATTACGGGGTCATTAGTTCATAGCCCATATATGGAGTTC
CGCGTTACATAACTTACGGTAAATGGCCCGCCTGGCTGACCGCCCAACGACCCCCGCCCATTGACGTCAA
TAATGACGTATGTTCCCATAGTAACGCCAATAGGGACTTTCCATTGACGTCAATGGGTGGAGTATTTACG
GTAAACTGCCCACTTGGCAGTACATCAAGTGTATCATATGCCAAGTACGCCCCCTATTGACGTCAATGAC
GGTAAATGGCCCGCCTGGCATTATGCCCAGTACATGACCTTATGGGACTTTCCTACTTGGCAGTACATCT
ACGTATTAGTCATCGCTATTACCATGGTGATGCGGTTTTGGCAGTACATCAATGGGCGTGGATAGCGGTT
TGACTCACGGGGATTTCCAAGTCTCCACCCCATTGACGTCAATGGGAGTTTGTTTTGGCACCAAAATCAA
CGGGACTTTCCAAAATGTCGTAACAACTCCGCCCCATTGACGCAAATGGGCGGTAGGCGTGTACGGTGGG
AGGTCTATATAAGCAGAGCTGGTTTAGTGAACCGTCAGATCCGCTAGAGATCCGCGGCCGCTAATACGAC
TCACTATAGGGAGAGCCGCCACCATGAGAAGGCGCCCCAGATCTGGAAGATACCTCAGATCCATCATGGC
CGCTAGACGGGACAGCGGCGCCCGGCGGTGGTGCTTCACCCTGAACAACTACACCCCTGAGGAAGAAGAG
ACAGCTCGGAACCTGATCCACGACGCCGATAAGTACGCCTTCGCCATCATTGGAAAAGAGGTGGGCGAGA
GCGGCACCCCTCATCTGCAGGGCTTCATGCACTTTAAGCAGAAACAAAGACTGACCGCCCTGAAGAAGCT
GTTCCCAAGAGCCCACTTCGAGAAGGCCAGAGGCAGCGATCAGCAGAACGCCGACTATTGTGGCAAGGAC
GGCGAAATCCTGACCATGATCGGCACACCCAGCGACAACAATCCTAGCGGAGGCTCTAGCGGCTCCGAGA
CACCCGGCACATCTGAGTCCGCCACCCCTGAGAGCAGCGGCGGCAGCGACAAGAAGTACAGCATCGGCCT
GGACATCGGCACCAACTCTGTGGGCTGGGCCGTGATCACCGACGAGTACAAGGTGCCCAGCAAGAAATTC
AAGGTGCTGGGCAACACCGACCGGCACAGCATCAAGAAGAACCTGATCGGAGCCCTGCTGTTCGACAGCG
GCGAAACAGCCGAGGCCACCCGGCTGAAGAGAACCGCCAGAAGAAGATACACCAGACGGAAGAACCGGAT
CTGCTATCTGCAAGAGATCTTCAGCAACGAGATGGCCAAGGTGGACGACAGCTTCTTCCACAGACTGGAA
GAGTCCTTCCTGGTGGAAGAGGATAAGAAGCACGAGCGGCACCCCATCTTCGGCAACATCGTGGACGAGG
TGGCCTACCACGAGAAGTACCCCACCATCTACCACCTGAGAAAGAAACTGGTGGACAGCACCGACAAGGC
CGACCTGCGGCTGATCTATCTGGCCCTGGCCCACATGATCAAGTTCCGGGGCCACTTCCTGATCGAGGGC
GACCTGAACCCCGACAACAGCGACGTGGACAAGCTGTTCATCCAGCTGGTGCAGACCTACAACCAGCTGT
TCGAGGAAAACCCCATCAACGCCAGCGGCGTGGACGCCAAGGCCATCCTGTCTGCCAGACTGAGCAAGAG
CAGACGGCTGGAAAATCTGATCGCCCAGCTGCCCGGCGAGAAGAAGAATGGCCTGTTCGGAAACCTGATT
GCCCTGAGCCTGGGCCTGACCCCCAACTTCAAGAGCAACTTCGACCTGGCCGAGGATGCCAAACTGCAGC
TGAGCAAGGACACCTACGACGACGACCTGGACAACCTGCTGGCCCAGATCGGCGACCAGTACGCCGACCT
GTTTCTGGCCGCCAAGAACCTGTCCGACGCCATCCTGCTGAGCGACATCCTGAGAGTGAACACCGAGATC
ACCAAGGCCCCCCTGAGCGCCTCTATGATCAAGAGATACGACGAGCACCACCAGGACCTGACCCTGCTGA
AAGCTCTCGTGCGGCAGCAGCTGCCTGAGAAGTACAAAGAGATTTTCTTCGACCAGAGCAAGAACGGCTA
CGCCGGCTACATTGACGGCGGAGCCAGCCAGGAAGAGTTCTACAAGTTCATCAAGCCCATCCTGGAAAAG
ATGGACGGCACCGAGGAACTGCTCGTGAAGCTGAACAGAGAGGACCTGCTGCGGAAGCAGCGGACCTTCG
ACAACGGCAGCATCCCCCACCAGATCCACCTGGGAGAGCTGCACGCCATTCTGCGGCGGCAGGAAGATTT
TTACCCATTCCTGAAGGACAACCGGGAAAAGATCGAGAAGATCCTGACCTTCCGCATCCCCTACTACGTG
GGCCCTCTGGCCAGGGGAAACAGCAGATTCGCCTGGATGACCAGAAAGAGCGAGGAAACCATCACCCCCT
GGAACTTCGAGGAAGTGGTGGACAAGGGCGCTTCCGCCCAGAGCTTCATCGAGCGGATGACCAACTTCGA
TAAGAACCTGCCCAACGAGAAGGTGCTGCCCAAGCACAGCCTGCTGTACGAGTACTTCACCGTGTATAAC
GAGCTGACCAAAGTGAAATACGTGACCGAGGGAATGAGAAAGCCCGCCTTCCTGAGCGGCGAGCAGAAAA
AGGCCATCGTGGACCTGCTGTTCAAGACCAACCGGAAAGTGACCGTGAAGCAGCTGAAAGAGGACTACTT
CAAGAAAATCGAGTGCTTCGACTCCGTGGAAATCTCCGGCGTGGAAGATCGGTTCAACGCCTCCCTGGGC
ACATACCACGATCTGCTGAAAATTATCAAGGACAAGGACTTCCTGGACAATGAGGAAAACGAGGACATTC
TGGAAGATATCGTGCTGACCCTGACACTGTTTGAGGACAGAGAGATGATCGAGGAACGGCTGAAAACCTA
TGCCCACCTGTTCGACGACAAAGTGATGAAGCAGCTGAAGCGGCGGAGATACACCGGCTGGGGCAGGCTG
AGCCGGAAGCTGATCAACGGCATCCGGGACAAGCAGTCCGGCAAGACAATCCTGGATTTCCTGAAGTCCG
ACGGCTTCGCCAACAGAAACTTCATGCAGCTGATCCACGACGACAGCCTGACCTTTAAAGAGGACATCCA
GAAAGCCCAGGTGTCCGGCCAGGGCGATAGCCTGCACGAGCACATTGCCAATCTGGCCGGCAGCCCCGCC
ATTAAGAAGGGCATCCTGCAGACAGTGAAGGTGGTGGACGAGCTCGTGAAAGTGATGGGCCGGCACAAGC
CCGAGAACATCGTGATCGAAATGGCCAGAGAGAACCAGACCACCCAGAAGGGACAGAAGAACAGCCGCGA
GAGAATGAAGCGGATCGAAGAGGGCATCAAAGAGCTGGGCAGCCAGATCCTGAAAGAACACCCCGTGGAA
AACACCCAGCTGCAGAACGAGAAGCTGTACCTGTACTACCTGCAGAATGGGCGGGATATGTACGTGGACC
AGGAACTGGACATCAACCGGCTGTCCGACTACGATGTGGACGCTATCGTGCCTCAGAGCTTTCTGAAGGA
CGACTCCATCGACAACAAGGTGCTGACCAGAAGCGACAAGAACCGGGGCAAGAGCGACAACGTGCCCTCC
GAAGAGGTCGTGAAGAAGATGAAGAACTACTGGCGGCAGCTGCTGAACGCCAAGCTGATTACCCAGAGAA
AGTTCGACAATCTGACCAAGGCCGAGAGAGGCGGCCTGAGCGAACTGGATAAGGCCGGCTTCATCAAGAG
ACAGCTGGTGGAAACCCGGCAGATCACAAAGCACGTGGCACAGATCCTGGACTCCCGGATGAACACTAAG
TACGACGAGAATGACAAGCTGATCCGGGAAGTGAAAGTGATCACCCTGAAGTCCAAGCTGGTGTCCGATT
TCCGGAAGGATTTCCAGTTTTACAAAGTGCGCGAGATCAACAACTACCACCACGCCCACGACGCCTACCT
GAACGCCGTCGTGGGAACCGCCCTGATCAAAAAGTACCCTAAGCTGGAAAGCGAGTTCGTGTACGGCGAC
TACAAGGTGTACGACGTGCGGAAGATGATCGCCAAGAGCGAGCAGGAAATCGGCAAGGCTACCGCCAAGT
ACTTCTTCTACAGCAACATCATGAACTTTTTCAAGACCGAGATTACCCTGGCCAACGGCGAGATCCGGAA
GCGGCCTCTGATCGAGACAAACGGCGAAACCGGGGAGATCGTGTGGGATAAGGGCCGGGATTTTGCCACC
GTGCGGAAAGTGCTGAGCATGCCCCAAGTGAATATCGTGAAAAAGACCGAGGTGCAGACAGGCGGCTTCA
GCAAAGAGTCTATCCTGCCCAAGAGGAACAGCGATAAGCTGATCGCCAGAAAGAAGGACTGGGACCCTAA
GAAGTACGGCGGCTTCGACAGCCCCACCGTGGCCTATTCTGTGCTGGTGGTGGCCAAAGTGGAAAAGGGC
AAGTCCAAGAAACTGAAGAGTGTGAAAGAGCTGCTGGGGATCACCATCATGGAAAGAAGCAGCTTCGAGA
AGAATCCCATCGACTTTCTGGAAGCCAAGGGCTACAAAGAAGTGAAAAAGGACCTGATCATCAAGCTGCC
TAAGTACTCCCTGTTCGAGCTGGAAAACGGCCGGAAGAGAATGCTGGCCTCTGCCGGCGAACTGCAGAAG
GGAAACGAACTGGCCCTGCCCTCCAAATATGTGAACTTCCTGTACCTGGCCAGCCACTATGAGAAGCTGA
AGGGCTCCCCCGAGGATAATGAGCAGAAACAGCTGTTTGTGGAACAGCACAAGCACTACCTGGACGAGAT
CATCGAGCAGATCAGCGAGTTCTCCAAGAGAGTGATCCTGGCCGACGCTAATCTGGACAAAGTGCTGTCC
GCCTACAACAAGCACCGGGATAAGCCCATCAGAGAGCAGGCCGAGAATATCATCCACCTGTTTACCCTGA
CCAATCTGGGAGCCCCTGCCGCCTTCAAGTACTTTGACACCACCATCGACCGGAAGAGGTACACCAGCAC
CAAAGAGGTGCTGGACGCCACCCTGATCCACCAGAGCATCACCGGCCTGTACGAGACACGGATCGACCTG
TCTCAGCTGGGAGGTGACTCCGGCGGAAGCTCTGGTGGCAGCAAGCGGACCGCCGACGGCTCTGAATTCG
AGAGCCCTAAGAAGAAAAGAAAGGTGAGCGGAGGCTCTAGCGGCGGAAGCGTTATCTCCTACGACAACTA
CGTGACCATCCTGGACGAAGAGACACTGAAGGCTTGGATCGCTAAACTGGAAAAAGCCCCTGTGTTCGCC
TTCGCCACCGCCACCGACTCCTTAGATAACATCAGCGCCAACCTGGTGGGCCTGTCTTTCGCCATCGAGC
CTGGCGTGGCCGCCTACATCCCCGTGGCCCACGATTACCTGGATGCCCCAGATCAAATCAGCAGAGAGAG
AGCACTGGAGCTCCTGAAGCCCCTGCTGGAGGACGAGAAGGCCCTGAAGGTGGGACAGAACCTGAAATAC
GATAGGGGAATCCTGGCTAATTACGGCATCGAGCTGAGAGGCATCGCCTTCGATACCATGCTGGAATCTT
ACATCCTGAACAGCGTGGCCGGCCGCCACGACATGGACAGCCTGGCTGAACGGTGGCTGAAGCACAAAAC
CATCACCTTCGAAGAGATCGCCGGAAAGGGCAAGAACCAGCTGACATTTAATCAGATCGCACTGGAAGAA
GCCGGCAGATACGCCGCTGAGGACGCCGACGTGACCCTTCAGCTGCACCTGAAGATGTGGCCCGATCTGC
AGAAGCACAAGGGCCCACTAAACGTGTTCGAGAACATCGAGATGCCTCTGGTGCCCGTCCTGAGCAGAAT
CGAGAGGAATGGCGTGAAGATCGACCCCAAGGTGCTGCACAACCACAGCGAGGAACTGACACTGCGGCTG
GCCGAGCTGGAAAAGAAGGCCCACGAAATCGCCGGCGAGGAGTTCAACCTGTCTAGCACCAAGCAGCTAC
AAACAATCCTGTTCGAGAAGCAGGGCATTAAGCCTCTGAAAAAGACACCTGGCGGAGCCCCCAGCACCAG
CGAAGAAGTGCTGGAGGAACTGGCGCTGGATTACCCTCTGCCCAAAGTGATCCTGGAATATAGAGGACTG
GCCAAGCTGAAGTCTACATACACCGACAAGCTGCCTCTGATGATCAACCCCAAGACCGGCCGGGTGCATA
CATCTTATCACCAGGCCGTGACAGCCACCGGCCGGCTGAGCAGCACAGATCCTAACCTGCAAAACATCCC
AGTGCGGAACGAAGAGGGCAGAAGAATCAGACAGGCTTTCATTGCCCCTGAGGACTACGTCATCGTGTCT
GCTGACTACAGCCAGATAGAACTGAGAATCATGGCCCATCTGTCTCGGGACAAGGGCCTGCTGACCGCTT
TTGCAGAAGGCAAGGACATCCACAGAGCCACCGCTGCCGAAGTGTTCGGCCTGCCTCTGGAAACAGTGAC
CAGCGAGCAAAGAAGGTCCGCCAAGGCCATTAACTTCGGCCTGATCTACGGCATGAGCGCCTTTGGCCTG
GCCAGACAGCTCAACATCCCTAGAAAGGAGGCCCAGAAATACATGGACCTGTACTTCGAGCGGTACCCCG
GCGTGCTGGAGTACATGGAACGGACCAGAGCCCAGGCTAAAGAGCAGGGATACGTGGAAACCCTGGATGG
CCGGAGACTGTATCTGCCTGACATCAAGAGCAGCAACGGCGCCAGAAGAGCCGCCGCTGAGAGAGCTGCT
ATCAACGCCCCTATGCAGGGCACCGCCGCCGACATCATCAAGCGGGCCATGATCGCCGTGGACGCCTGGC
TGCAGGCCGAGCAGCCTAGAGTGCGGATGATCATGCAGGTGCACGACGAGCTGGTGTTTGAGGTGCACAA
GGACGACGTGGATGCTGTGGCCAAGCAGATTCACCAGCTGATGGAAAATTGCACCAGACTGGACGTGCCA
CTGCTGGTCGAGGTTGGAAGCGGAGAGAATTGGGACCAGGCCCACTCTGGCGGCTCAAAAAGAACCGCCG
ACGGCAGCGAATTCGAGTCTCCCAAGAAGAAGAGGAAAGTCTGACCGGTCATCATCACCATCACCATTGA
GTTTAAACCCGCTGATCAGCCTCGACTGTGCCTTCTAGTTGCCAGCCATCTGTTGTTTGCCCCTCCCCCG
TGCCTTCCTTGACCCTGGAAGGTGCCACTCCCACTGTCCTTTCCTAATAAAATGAGGAAATTGCATCGCA
TTGTCTGAGTAGGTGTCATTCTATTCTGGGGGGTGGGGTGGGGCAGGACAGCAAGGGGGAGGATTGGGAA
GACAATAGCAGGCATGCTGGGGATGCGGTGGGCTCTATGGCTTCTGAGGCGGAAAGAACCAGCTGGGGCT
CGATACCGTCGACCTCTAGCTAGAGCTTGGCGTAATCATGGTCATAGCTGTTTCCTGTGTGAAATTGTTA
TCCGCTCACAATTCCACACAACATACGAGCCGGAAGCATAAAGTGTAAAGCCTAGGGTGCCTAATGAGTG
AGCTAACTCACATTAATTGCGTTGCGCTCACTGCCCGCTTTCCAGTCGGGAAACCTGTCGTGCCAGCTGC
ATTAATGAATCGGCCAACGCGCGGGGAGAGGCGGTTTGCGTATTGGGCGCTCTTCCGCTTCCTCGCTCAC
TGACTCGCTGCGCTCGGTCGTTCGGCTGCGGCGAGCGGTATCAGCTCACTCAAAGGCGGTAATACGGTTA
TCCACAGAATCAGGGGATAACGCAGGAAAGAACATGTGAGCAAAAGGCCAGCAAAAGGCCAGGAACCGTA
AAAAGGCCGCGTTGCTGGCGTTTTTCCATAGGCTCCGCCCCCCTGACGAGCATCACAAAAATCGACGCTC
AAGTCAGAGGTGGCGAAACCCGACAGGACTATAAAGATACCAGGCGTTTCCCCCTGGAAGCTCCCTCGTG
CGCTCTCCTGTTCCGACCCTGCCGCTTACCGGATACCTGTCCGCCTTTCTCCCTTCGGGAAGCGTGGCGC
TTTCTCATAGCTCACGCTGTAGGTATCTCAGTTCGGTGTAGGTCGTTCGCTCCAAGCTGGGCTGTGTGCA
CGAACCCCCCGTTCAGCCCGACCGCTGCGCCTTATCCGGTAACTATCGTCTTGAGTCCAACCCGGTAAGA
CACGACTTATCGCCACTGGCAGCAGCCACTGGTAACAGGATTAGCAGAGCGAGGTATGTAGGCGGTGCTA
CAGAGTTCTTGAAGTGGTGGCCTAACTACGGCTACACTAGAAGAACAGTATTTGGTATCTGCGCTCTGCT
GAAGCCAGTTACCTTCGGAAAAAGAGTTGGTAGCTCTTGATCCGGCAAACAAACCACCGCTGGTAGCGGT
GGTTTTTTTGTTTGCAAGCAGCAGATTACGCGCAGAAAAAAAGGATCTCAAGAAGATCCTTTGATCTTTT
CTACGGGGTCTGACGCTCAGTGGAACGAAAACTCACGTTAAGGGATTTTGGTCATGAGATTATCAAAAAG
GATCTTCACCTAGATCCTTTTAAATTAAAAATGAAGTTTTAAATCAATCTAAAGTATATATGAGTAAACT
TGGTCTGACAGTTACCAATGCTTAATCAGTGAGGCACCTATCTCAGCGATCTGTCTATTTCGTTCATCCA
TAGTTGCCTGACTCCCCGTCGTGTAGATAACTACGATACGGGAGGGCTTACCATCTGGCCCCAGTGCTGC
AATGATACCGCGCGAACCACGCTCACCGGCTCCAGATTTATCAGCAATAAACCAGCCAGCCGGAAGGGCC
GAGCGCAGAAGTGGTCCTGCAACTTTATCCGCCTCCATCCAGTCTATTAATTGTTGCCGGGAAGCTAGAG
TAAGTAGTTCGCCAGTTAATAGTTTGCGCAACGTTGTTGCCATTGCTACAGGCATCGTGGTGTCACGCTC
GTCGTTTGGTATGGCTTCATTCAGCTCCGGTTCCCAACGATCAAGGCGAGTTACATGATCCCCCATGTTG
TGCAAAAAAGCGGTTAGCTCCTTCGGTCCTCCGATCGTTGTCAGAAGTAAGTTGGCCGCAGTGTTATCAC
TCATGGTTATGGCAGCACTGCATAATTCTCTTACTGTCATGCCATCCGTAAGATGCTTTTCTGTGACTGG
TGAGTACTCAACCAAGTCATTCTGAGAATAGTGTATGCGGCGACCGAGTTGCTCTTGCCCGGCGTCAATA
CGGGATAATACCGCGCCACATAGCAGAACTTTAAAAGTGCTCATCATTGGAAAACGTTCTTCGGGGCGAA
AACTCTCAAGGATCTTACCGCTGTTGAGATCCAGTTCGATGTAACCCACTCGTGCACCCA
Features (pLannotate 1.2.2; 18 found; start..end, strand, type, name):
    113..217     -  promoter       AmpR promoter: bla
    288..332     -  misc_feature   bom (fragment): basis of mobility region from pBR322
    487..866     +  enhancer       CMV enhancer: human cytomegalovirus immediate early enhancer
    867..1070    +  promoter       CMV promoter: human cytomegalovirus (CMV) immediate early promoter
   1112..1130    +  promoter       T7 promoter: promoter for bacteriophage T7 RNA polymerase
   1186..1494    +  CDS            Rep (fragment): REP_BFDV - Experimental evidence at protein level: Swiss-Prot protein existence level 1. Essential for the replication of viral ssDNA. The closed circular ssDNA genome is first converted to a superhelical dsDNA. Rep and/or Rep' binds a specific hairpin at the genome origin of replication. Introduces an endonucleolytic nick within the conserved sequence 5'-AGTATTAC-3' in the intergenic region of the genome, thereby initiating the rolling circle replication (RCR). Following cleavage, binds covalently to the 5'-phosphate of DNA as a tyrosyl ester. The cleavage gives rise to a free 3'-OH that serv
   1588..3189    +  CDS            Cas9(N): N-terminal portion of Streptococcus pyogenes Cas9 (Zetsche et al., 2015)
   3190..5684    +  CDS            Cas9(C) (fragment): C-terminal portion of Streptococcus pyogenes Cas9 (Zetsche et al., 2015)
   5788..7605    +  CDS            polA (fragment): DPO1_ECOLI - Also known as resA. Experimental evidence at protein level: Swiss-Prot protein existence level 1. In addition to polymerase activity, this DNA polymerase exhibits 3'-5' and 5'-3' exonuclease activity. It is able to utilize nicked circular duplex DNA as a template and can unwind the parental DNA strand from its template. From Escherichia coli (strain K12).
   7726..7950    +  polyA_signal   bGH poly(A) signal: bovine growth hormone polyadenylation signal
   7954..7975    +  promoter       SV40 promoter (fragment): SV40 enhancer and early promoter
   7980..7996    +  misc_feature   MCS (fragment): pBluescript multiple cloning site
   8045..8061    -  protein_bind   lac operator: The lac repressor binds to the lac operator to inhibit transcription in E. coli. This inhibition can be relieved by adding lactose or isopropyl-β-D-thiogalactopyranoside (IPTG). lac repressor encoded by lacI
   8069..8099    -  promoter       lac promoter: promoter for the E. coli lac operon
   8114..8135    -  protein_bind   CAP binding site: CAP binding activates transcription in the presence of cAMP. E. coli catabolite activator protein
   8148..8240    -  CDS            lacI (fragment): lac repressor; lacI; The lac repressor binds to the lac operator to inhibit transcription in E. coli. This inhibition can be relieved by adding lactose or isopropyl-β-D-thiogalactopyranoside (IPTG).
   8423..9011    -  rep_origin     ori: high-copy-number ColE1/pMB1/pBR322/pUC origin of replication
   9182..112     -  CDS            AmpR (across the origin): β-lactamase; bla; confers resistance to ampicillin, carbenicillin, and related antibiotics
