[The description below was written by a language model from this plasmid's Addgene catalogue record and pLannotate feature annotations shown in this document.]
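Description:
HUHe variant click editor (CE1) pCMV-T7-GuCV-nCas9-EcKlenow (JO1279) is a 9.9 kb mammalian expression and in vitro transcription plasmid built by Gibson cloning into the pCMV-T7-SpCas9-P2A-EGFP backbone. It is propagated in E. coli as a high-copy plasmid through a ColE1/pUC-type origin and selected with ampicillin via the β-lactamase gene and its bla promoter. Short remnants of lac regulatory elements, a pBluescript multiple cloning site, an SV40 promoter fragment and a bom fragment are backbone leftovers with no evident role in expression of the payload.

The payload is a single synthetic fusion protein, GuCV-XTEN-nSpCas9-BPNLS-EcKlenow(-exo)-BPNLS. The CMV enhancer and promoter drive transcription in mammalian cells, and a T7 promoter placed just downstream allows the same open reading frame to be transcribed in vitro into mRNA. A bGH polyadenylation signal terminates the transcript. At the N-terminus is the GuCV HUH endonuclease, which the annotation software matched to a circovirus Rep protein fragment. Such domains nick a specific single-stranded DNA sequence and become covalently attached to its 5′ end through a tyrosine, which provides a way to tether a DNA oligonucleotide to the editor. An XTEN linker joins it to SpCas9 carrying H840A, a nickase that cuts only one strand at the guide-specified site. This is followed by the Klenow fragment of E. coli DNA polymerase I with D355A/E357A mutations that remove 3′-5′ exonuclease activity, and bipartite nuclear localization signals flank the polymerase. The construct is one of a set of CE1 variants that differ in the HUH endonuclease used, made for click editing, a programmable genome writing approach that combines DNA polymerases with HUH endonucleases.
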