Addgene plasmid #217788: HUHe variant click editor (CE1) - pCMV-T7-GuCV-nCas9-EcKlenow (JO1279)
Purpose: Variant CE1 construct with GuCV HUH endonuclease, expressed from CMV or T7 promoters.
Depositing lab: Benjamin Kleinstiver. Depositing organization: Massachusetts General Hospital. Publication: Click editing enables programmable genome writing using DNA polymerases and HUH endonucleases. Ferreira da Silva J, Tou CJ, King EM, Eller ML, Rufino-Ramos D, Ma L, Cromwell CR, Metovic J, Benning FMC, Chao LH, Eichler FS, Kleinstiver BP. Nat Biotechnol. 2024 Jul 22. doi: 10.1038/s41587-024-02324-x. PubMed 39039307.
Backbone
  Vector backbone: pCMV-T7-SpCas9-P2A-EGFP (RTW3027)
  Backbone manufacturer: Addgene #139987
  Vector type: Mammalian Expression, CRISPR ; in vitro transcription; T7 promoter
Growth in bacteria
  Bacterial resistance: Ampicillin, 100 μg/mL
  Growth temperature: 37°C
  Growth strain: DH5alpha
  Copy number: High Copy
Gene/Insert
  Gene/Insert name: GuCV-XTEN-nSpCas9-BPNLS-EcKlenow(-exo)-BPNLS (alt name: JO1279)
  Species: Synthetic
  Mutation: nSpCas9(H840A); EcKlenow(-exo;D355A/E357A)
  Promoter: CMV and T7
  Tag / fusion protein: BPNLS (C terminal on backbone)
  Cloning method: Gibson Cloning
  Sequencing primers: 5′ oBK6928-CCAAGTCTCCACCCCATTGACG; 3′ oBK219-GGGAGTGGCACCTTCCAGGGTC
Terms and licenses: Academic/Nonprofit Terms; Industry Terms: Not Available to Industry
Depositor comments: Please visit https://doi.org/10.1101/2023.09.12.557440 for bioRxiv preprint.
How to cite: HUHe variant click editor (CE1) - pCMV-T7-GuCV-nCas9-EcKlenow (JO1279) was a gift from Benjamin Kleinstiver (Addgene plasmid # 217788 ; http://n2t.net/addgene:217788 ; RRID:Addgene_217788)
